Addgene plasmid #16277: pWZL Hygro-NFLAG TRF1
Depositing lab: Titia de Lange. Depositing organization: Rockefeller University. Publication: Different telomere damage signaling pathways in human and mouse cells. Smogorzewska A, de Lange T. EMBO J. 2002 Aug 15. 21(16):4338-48. 10.1093/emboj/cdf433 PubMed 12169636.
Backbone
  Vector backbone: pWZL Hygro NFLAG
  Backbone size w/o insert (bp): 5900
  Vector type: Mammalian Expression, Retroviral
  Selectable markers: Hygromycin
Growth in bacteria
  Bacterial resistance: Ampicillin, 100 μg/mL
  Growth temperature: 37°C
  Growth strain: DH5alpha
  Copy number: High Copy
Gene/Insert
  Gene/Insert name: hTRF1 (alt names: human TTAGGG repeat binding factor 1; 2420)
  Species: H. sapiens (human)
  Insert size (bp): 1314
  Mutation: aa2-439
  GenBank ID: NM_017489
  Entrez Gene: TERF1 (a.k.a. PIN2, TRBF1, TRF, TRF1, hTRF1-AS, t-TRF1)
  Tag / fusion protein: Flag (N terminal on backbone)
  Cloning method: Restriction Enzyme; 5′ cloning site BamHI (not destroyed); 3′ cloning site EcoRI (not destroyed)
  Sequencing primers: 5′ CCTTTGTACACCCTAAGCCT; 3′ AATGCTCGTCAAGAAGAC
Terms and licenses: Academic/Nonprofit Terms; Industry Terms: Not Available to Industry
How to cite: pWZL Hygro-NFLAG TRF1 was a gift from Titia de Lange (Addgene plasmid # 16277 ; http://n2t.net/addgene:16277 ; RRID:Addgene_16277)
