[The description below was written by a language model from this plasmid's Addgene catalogue record.]
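Description:
pWZL Hygro-NFLAG TRF1 is a retroviral mammalian expression plasmid built on the pWZL Hygro NFLAG backbone (about 5.9 kb without insert). It is propagated in E. coli as a high-copy plasmid under ampicillin selection, and it carries a hygromycin marker for selecting transduced or transfected mammalian cells. No feature table accompanies the record, so the promoter, packaging signal, origin of replication and the arrangement linking the insert to the hygromycin gene are not explicitly stated. As a retroviral vector, it would be expected to be introduced into a packaging cell line to produce virus that integrates the expression cassette stably into target cells.

The payload is human TRF1 (TERF1, TTAGGG repeat binding factor 1), a roughly 1.3 kb insert encoding amino acids 2–439. The native initiator methionine is omitted because translation begins at the FLAG epitope supplied by the backbone, which is fused to the N terminus of the protein. The insert was cloned between BamHI and EcoRI sites, both of which remain intact, so the coding region can be excised or swapped. TRF1 is a double-stranded telomeric repeat binding protein and a component of the protective complex at chromosome ends.

The construct allows stable expression of FLAG-tagged TRF1 in hygromycin-selected cell populations, with the epitope enabling detection or immunoprecipitation using anti-FLAG reagents. The associated publication concerns telomere damage signaling pathways in human and mouse cells, which is consistent with use of this plasmid in studies of telomere protein function, although the record does not detail the specific experiments.
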