>Addgene plasmid #16277 | pWZL Hygro-NFLAG TRF1 | addgene partial sequence | sequence record 22696 | pBABE5 5'-CTTTATCCAGCCCTCAC-3'
CTCCNGCGGANACCACCATGGACTACAAAGACGATGACGATAAAGGATCCGCGGAGGATGTTTCCTCACG
CNTNCCCGAGCCCGCGGGGCTGTGCGGATGGTAGGGATGCCGACCCTACTGAGGAGCAGATGGCAGAAAC
AGAGAGAAACGACGAGGAGCAGTTCGAATGCCAGGAACTGCTCGAGTGCCAGGTGCAGGTGGGGGCCCCC
GAGGAGGAGGAGGAGGAGGAGGAGGACGCGGGCCTGGTGGCCGAGGCCGAGGCCGTGGCTGCCGGCTGGA
TGCTCGATTTCCTCTGCCTCTCTCTTTGCCGAGCTTTCCGCGACGGCCGCTCCGAGGACTTCCGCAGGAC
CCGCAACAGCGCAGAGGCTATTATTCATGGACTATCCAGTCTAACAGCTTGCCAGTTGAGAACGATATAC
ATATGTCAGTTTTTGACAAGAATTGCAGCAGGAAAAACCCTTGATGCACAGTTTGAAAATGATGAACGAA
TTACACCCTTGGAATCAGCCCTGATGATTTGGGGTTCAATTGAAAAGGAACATGACAAACTTCATGAAGA
AATACAGAATTTAATTAAAATTCAGGCTATAGCTGTTTGTATGGAAAATGGCAACTTTAAAGAAGCAGAA
GAAGTCTTTGAAAGAATATTTGGTGATCCAAATTCTCATATGCCTTTCAAAAGCAAATTGCTTATGATAA
TCTCTCAGAAAGATACATTTCATTCCTTTTCTTTCCCAANAAAANNNNNNNNNNNTGNNAATTAGAAANT
TATGTGATTATGTGCTAAGTGAAAATCATCAACNTTN
